>Addgene plasmid #25586 | Pv-2Cys-Prx | depositor partial sequence | sequence record 11990 | Author sequence
CCGACATACGTAGGAAAGGAAGCCCCCTTTTTCAAAGCTGAGGCCGTTTTTGGAGATAACTCCTTTGGAG
AAGTGAATTTAACACAATTTATCGGAAAGAAGTATGTGCTGTTATATTTTTACCCTCTTGATTTTACCTT
CGTGTGCCCATCAGAAATAATAGCATTGGATAAAGCCTTGGATGCATTTCACGAAAGGAATGTAGAATTG
TTGGGATGCAGTGTAGATAGCAAATACACACACCTTGCATGGAAAAAAACCCCACTGGCAAAAGGAGGCA
TTGGCAATATCAAGCATACTTTACTATCTGACATTACGAAAAGCATTTCAAAGGACTACAATGTTCTCTT
TGATGATAGCGTATCTTTGAGGGCCTTCGTTTTGATCGACATGAATGGAATTGTGCAACATCTTCTCGTT
AACAATCTGGCAATAGGTCGCTCAGTGGACGAAATTTTACGAATAATCGACGCCATACAGCACCATGAGA
AATACGGCGATGTGTGTCCAGCCAACTGGCAAAAGGGCAAGGTGTCCATGAAGCCATCAGAGGAGGGCGT
TGCGCAGTATTTGTCCACATTA
