>Addgene plasmid #25586 | Pv-2Cys-Prx | addgene partial sequence | sequence record 31572 | 25586 with LacI-R
GACTCTCTTCCGGGCGCTATCATGCCATACCGCGAAAGGNTTTGCGCCATTCGATGGTGTCCGGGATCTC
GACGCTCTCCCTTATGCGACTCCTGCATTAGGAAGCAGCCCAGTAGTAGGTTGAGGCCGTTGAGCACCGC
CGCCGCAAGGAATGGTGCATGCAAGGAGATGGCGCCCAACAGTCCCCCGGCCACGGGGCCTGCCACCATA
CCCACGCCGAAACAAGCGCTCATGAGCCCGAAGTGGCGAGCCCGATCTTCCCCATCGGTGATGTCGGCGA
TATAGGCGCCAGCAACCGCACCTGTGGCGCCGGTGATGCCGGCCACGATGCGTCCGGCGTAGAGGATCGA
GATCTCGATCCCGCGAAATTAATACGACTCACTATAGGGGAATTGTGAGCGGATAAACAATTCCCCTCTA
GAAATAATTTTGTTTAACTTTAAGAAGGAGATATACCATGGGCAGCAGCCATCATCATCATCATCACAGC
AGCGGCCTGGTTCCGCGTGGTAGTCCGACATACGTAGGAAAGGAAGCCCCCTTTTTCAAAGCTGAGGCCG
TTTTTGGAGATAACTCCTTTGGAGAAGTGAATTTAACACAATTTATCGGAAAGAAGTATGTGCTGTTATA
TTTTTACCCTCTTGATTTTACCTTCGTGTGCCCATCAGAAATAATAGCATTGGATAAAGCCTTGGATGCA
TTTCACGAAAGGAATGTAGAATTGTTGGGATGCAGTGTAGATAGCAAATACACACACCTTGCATG
