[The description below was written by a language model from this plasmid's Addgene catalogue record.]
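Description:
Pv-2Cys-Prx is a bacterial expression plasmid built on pET28a-LIC, a ligation-independent-cloning derivative of the pET28a vector, with a stated backbone size of 7328 bp without insert. It is selected with kanamycin and is recorded as low copy. The record gives no feature table, so the origin of replication and regulatory elements are not explicitly listed. The sequencing primers named (T7 at the 5′ end and T7 terminator at the 3′ end) are consistent with the usual pET arrangement, in which the insert sits between a T7 promoter and T7 terminator and is transcribed by T7 RNA polymerase in a suitable expression host. The listed growth strain, DH5alpha, is a cloning and propagation strain rather than an expression strain.

The insert is a 582 bp coding sequence for the 2-Cys peroxiredoxin of Plasmodium vivax (also designated Pv118545). Peroxiredoxins of this class are thiol-dependent antioxidant enzymes that reduce peroxides using conserved cysteine residues. The protein is produced with an N-terminal His tag, which allows purification by immobilised metal affinity chromatography. The cloning method is recorded as restriction enzyme, although the backbone is a LIC vector.

The stated purpose is bacterial expression of recombinant protein for structure determination, and the record links the construct to a deposited crystal structure (PDB entry 2H66). The depositor cautions that the insert may not represent the full open reading frame, as is common for constructs whose boundaries were optimised for crystallisation, so users needing the full-length protein should check the boundaries against the native gene.
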