Addgene plasmid #25586: Pv-2Cys-Prx
Purpose: Bacterial expression for structure determination; may not be full ORF
Depositing lab: Cheryl Arrowsmith. Depositing organization: University of Toronto.
Backbone
  Vector backbone: pET28a-LIC
  Backbone manufacturer: SGC
  Backbone size w/o insert (bp): 7328
  Vector type: Bacterial Expression
Growth in bacteria
  Bacterial resistance: Kanamycin, 50 μg/mL
  Growth temperature: 37°C
  Growth strain: DH5alpha
  Copy number: Low Copy
Gene/Insert
  Gene/Insert name: Pv-2Cys-Prx (alt names: PDB: 2H66; 2-Cys peroxiredoxin; Pv118545)
  Species: Plasmodium vivax
  Insert size (bp): 582
  Tag / fusion protein: His (N terminal on insert)
  Cloning method: Restriction Enzyme
  Sequencing primers: 5′ T7; 3′ T7-term
Terms and licenses: Academic/Nonprofit Terms; Industry Terms: Not Available to Industry
Depositor comments: PDB: 2H66 http://www.thesgc.org/structures/2H66/
How to cite: Pv-2Cys-Prx was a gift from Cheryl Arrowsmith (Addgene plasmid # 25586 ; http://n2t.net/addgene:25586 ; RRID:Addgene_25586)
